Addgene plasmid #182611: pOME0273P
Purpose: Human herpesvirus 8 strain JSC-1 clone BAC16, complete genome.
Depositing lab: Dirk Dittmer. Depositing organization: University of North Carolina at Chapel Hill.
Backbone
  Vector backbone: pCDNA3.1 (+)
  Vector type: Mammalian Expression
Growth in bacteria
  Bacterial resistance: Ampicillin, 100 μg/mL
  Growth temperature: 37°C
  Growth strain: DH5alpha
  Copy number: High Copy
Gene/Insert
  Gene/Insert name: HHV8 antiRTA3kb
  Species: Other
  Insert size (bp): 2926
  Cloning method: Unknown
Terms and licenses: Academic/Nonprofit Terms; Industry Terms: Not Available to Industry
How to cite: pOME0273P was a gift from Dirk Dittmer (Addgene plasmid # 182611 ; http://n2t.net/addgene:182611 ; RRID:Addgene_182611)
