[The description below was written by a language model from this plasmid's Addgene catalogue record and pLannotate feature annotations shown in this document.]
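Description:
pOME0273P is a mammalian expression plasmid built on the pcDNA3.1(+) backbone. It carries a roughly 2.9 kb fragment of the Kaposi's sarcoma-associated herpesvirus (human herpesvirus 8) genome, recorded as "HHV8 antiRTA3kb". The purpose field only cites the source sequence (strain JSC-1, clone BAC16, complete genome). This evidently names the viral reference from which the insert derives, since the 8.3 kb plasmid does not contain a whole viral genome.

In bacteria the plasmid is maintained at high copy through a ColE1/pUC-type origin and selected with ampicillin via the β-lactamase gene. An f1 origin is also present. For mammalian cells, an SV40 early promoter drives a neomycin phosphotransferase cassette ending in an SV40 polyadenylation signal, which allows G418 selection of stable transfectants.

The insert sits between the CMV immediate-early enhancer/promoter and the bovine growth hormone polyadenylation signal, and is flanked by T7 and SP6 phage promoters. The feature table shows that it spans the ORF50/ORF49 locus. A large fragment of ORF50, which encodes the lytic switch transactivator RTA, lies in reverse orientation relative to the CMV promoter, while the adjacent ORF49 coding sequence lies in the forward orientation. This matches the natural arrangement, in which ORF49 is encoded on the strand opposite ORF50. CMV-driven transcription should therefore produce an RNA antisense to RTA, consistent with the "antiRTA" name, and that transcript would also carry ORF49 in sense. The T7 promoter could likewise yield this strand by in vitro transcription.

The record does not state the intended experiment or the cloning method. A plausible use is studying antisense transcription across the RTA locus in KSHV latency and reactivation.
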