Features (pLannotate 1.2.2; 22 found; start..end, strand, type, name):
     28..80      -  misc_feature   bom (fragment): basis of mobility region from pBR322
    235..614     +  enhancer       CMV enhancer: human cytomegalovirus immediate early enhancer
    615..818     +  promoter       CMV promoter: human cytomegalovirus (CMV) immediate early promoter
    814..847     +  LTR            5' LTR (truncated) (fragment): truncated 5' long terminal repeat (LTR) from HIV-1
    863..881     +  promoter       T7 promoter: promoter for bacteriophage T7 RNA polymerase
    944..2890    -  CDS            ORF50 (fragment): ORF50_HHV8P - Protein inferred from homology: Swiss-Prot protein existence level 3. Transcription activation. From Human herpesvirus 8 type P (isolate GK18) (HHV-8) (Kaposi's sarcoma-associated herpesvirus).
   2924..3829    +  CDS            ORF49: ORF49_HHV8P - Protein inferred from homology: Swiss-Prot protein existence level 3. Plays a role in the activation the host JNK/p38 pathways necessary for KSHV reactivation from latency and for viral replication. Induces transcriptional activation through host JUN of several ORF50- responsive promoters. From Human herpesvirus 8 type P (isolate GK18) (HHV-8) (Kaposi's sarcoma-associated herpesvirus).
   3890..3908    -  promoter       SP6 promoter: promoter for bacteriophage SP6 RNA polymerase
   3934..4158    +  polyA_signal   bGH poly(A) signal: bovine growth hormone polyadenylation signal
   4162..4183    +  promoter       SV40 promoter (fragment): SV40 enhancer and early promoter
   4204..4632    +  rep_origin     f1 ori (sequence partly withheld): f1 bacteriophage origin of replication; arrow indicates direction of (+) strand synthesis
   4646..4975    +  promoter       SV40 promoter: SV40 enhancer and early promoter
   5042..5833    +  CDS            neo: KKA2_KLEPN - Also known as kan, nptII. Experimental evidence at protein level: Swiss-Prot protein existence level 1. Resistance to kanamycin, neomycin, paromomycin, ribostamycin, butirosin and gentamicin B. From Klebsiella pneumoniae.
   5857..6015    +  CDS            ble (fragment): BLE_KLEPN - Experimental evidence at protein level: Swiss-Prot protein existence level 1. Binding protein with a strong affinity to the bleomycin family of antibiotics. Binds to CL990; an antimitotic-antibiotic compound. From Klebsiella pneumoniae.
   6010..6131    +  polyA_signal   SV40 poly(A) signal: SV40 polyadenylation signal
   6204..6220    -  protein_bind   lac operator: The lac repressor binds to the lac operator to inhibit transcription in E. coli. This inhibition can be relieved by adding lactose or isopropyl-β-D-thiogalactopyranoside (IPTG). lac repressor encoded by lacI
   6228..6258    -  promoter       lac promoter: promoter for the E. coli lac operon
   6273..6294    -  protein_bind   CAP binding site: CAP binding activates transcription in the presence of cAMP. E. coli catabolite activator protein
   6307..6399    -  CDS            lacI (fragment): lac repressor; lacI; The lac repressor binds to the lac operator to inhibit transcription in E. coli. This inhibition can be relieved by adding lactose or isopropyl-β-D-thiogalactopyranoside (IPTG).
   6582..7170    -  rep_origin     ori: high-copy-number ColE1/pMB1/pBR322/pUC origin of replication
   7341..8201    -  CDS            AmpR: β-lactamase; bla; confers resistance to ampicillin, carbenicillin, and related antibiotics
   8202..8306    -  promoter       AmpR promoter: bla
>Addgene plasmid #182611 | pOME0273P | addgene full sequence | sequence record 359448 | Addgene NGS Result
GACGGATCGGGAGATCTCCCGATCCCCTATGGTGCACTCTCAGTACAATCTGCTCTGATGCCGCATAGTT
AAGCCAGTATCTGCTCCCTGCTTGTGTGTTGGAGGTCGCTGAGTAGTGCGCGAGCAAAATTTAAGCTACA
ACAAGGCAAGGCTTGACCGACAATTGCATGAAGAATCTGCTTAGGGTTAGGCGTTTTGCGCTGCTTCGCG
ATGTACGGGCCAGATATACGCGTTGACATTGATTATTGACTAGTTATTAATAGTAATCAATTACGGGGTC
ATTAGTTCATAGCCCATATATGGAGTTCCGCGTTACATAACTTACGGTAAATGGCCCGCCTGGCTGACCG
CCCAACGACCCCCGCCCATTGACGTCAATAATGACGTATGTTCCCATAGTAACGCCAATAGGGACTTTCC
ATTGACGTCAATGGGTGGAGTATTTACGGTAAACTGCCCACTTGGCAGTACATCAAGTGTATCATATGCC
AAGTACGCCCCCTATTGACGTCAATGACGGTAAATGGCCCGCCTGGCATTATGCCCAGTACATGACCTTA
TGGGACTTTCCTACTTGGCAGTACATCTACGTATTAGTCATCGCTATTACCATGGTGATGCGGTTTTGGC
AGTACATCAATGGGCGTGGATAGCGGTTTGACTCACGGGGATTTCCAAGTCTCCACCCCATTGACGTCAA
TGGGAGTTTGTTTTGGCACCAAAATCAACGGGACTTTCCAAAATGTCGTAACAACTCCGCCCCATTGACG
CAAATGGGCGGTAGGCGTGTACGGTGGGAGGTCTATATAAGCAGAGCTCTCTGGCTAACTAGAGAACCCA
CTGCTTACTGGCTTATCGAAATTAATACGACTCACTATAGGGAGACCCAAGCTTGGTACCGAGCTCGGAT
CCACTAGTAACGGCCGCCAGTGTGCTGGAATTCCTCTCCACCAGAAGGTGACGGTATATCCGCCGGAGAC
TCCGGGCCGAAGGAAGCGGGGGAGGGTGACCGCAGAGGCGGTGGCGTGTCCAGCTGGTACAGTCCTTGCA
GAATACTGGACAACAGCGCGTCGTCAGTGGGGGAGAGAGGCGACCCGACATCCCATGTTTCAGGGCCCGC
TTCGTCTAACAGGGCGAATAGACTCTGATCTACGTCCAGTGGCGGGGGTAACGACAGTAGCGGGGGTTGT
GCCTCCGATGGTCCCTCAGACGTGGCGACATCCGTGGCGTGCACATCCTGGGGGGTGGTAATTGATCCCA
AAGAGGTACCAGGTGTCGTGGTCGATGGCGTGGTGTCGGCTTCTGGCACGGTCAAAGCCTTACGCTTCTT
TGAGCTCCTCTCTTTGCTTCTCTGCTTTCGTTTGGGTGTTGTCGCCTCTGCCGCCGTAGCCGCCGCCGTT
GAATCTCTACACGGCACACCTTGGTCTCCGTCATGACCGCCCGGAAGCTCTTCGCCCGAGGCTTCTGGTT
GGGCGAGCGCCGGGAGGAACGCGCTGGCCGGCAGAGGGACTACTGTTGGCAACTGCACCACCGGGGCCCG
GACTGTTGAATCGGGGGGTGGTGTCGAAGAGGGGGCACAGGTAACCTGCAACAACGTAACGCATTGCGGT
GGTTGAAATTGCTGGGCCACTATAACCGTGTTCGGATCGCAAGGGTGACATGACGTCAGGAAAGAGCTCG
GGTTGTCGGGAGAATCTCCGGTGTTCTCTGCGACAAAACATGCAGCGACCTGATCTCTTGCAGGAGTGGA
CGCTGACATTACAGGCAACTCCCCTCCGGTACCCCGCGCTGGCATTGCCTGCGGCACCGTTGTCGCAGTA
ATCACGGCCCCTTGAGCAACCGCCTTGACTGACACCGTCTGTGAACTACCGGTGGCCGGTTTTAAGGGCG
CGGTGGATGTGTTGTACACCATATTCTGTGACGCGGCCTGCCACGTACTAATAAACGCCGGGTCTGTACC
CGATGGGTTAAAGGGGATGATGCTGACGGTGTGCGGCATGTTGGGATGGGGTTTGCTAATGACAAACTGG
CTCAGGGCAGGGGCGCTCAGAATAACGGCGGGTTTTGCCAGCACATCGCTGAGGTCTACCATGGAAGCCG
GCAACAGTCCTGGCTCCAGGATTGGCAAAATTAAAGATTCTGGCATGAGACCGCTTCCTGGATAGGACAG
TCCAGTGACCTTGCCGGTGGTAATTGGCCGGCGTTTCTCAGCAGAACCGGTGATGCTGTAAAAGTTTTCA
GGGGCGAGCTGACCCTTGGTCATGATCTCCAGCGGCGCCATAATCCTCGGAAGGTAGACCGGTTGGAAAA
CCAAAAGGCAGAGGGCCCTGGACTGCTCAGAGAGCAGCCCGGCGGTATCGTACGTGTTGTAGAGCTTCAG
TAGGGAAGAGGTTAATATCATAATGGGCCTCCGATTGCAGACGAGTCGCCTCCAGGCCCCCAGGCATTTG
GCCTTCATTTCAGTGTATATTTCGTGTAGTAGCTTACATATGGCTGGAGGCAGGCTCACCCCGCTGCATG
CGGCTGTCAGAAATGCCTTTTCTGTGCAGAATAAGATCCTCTCCGTGAGGATCCGAATAATGCCTTGGGA
TGCCTCTGCGCATGGCACGTTGTACCCGGCCGCGCCTTTGGTCCTCATTCGAGAGGCACGAAAAAAGCAG
AAAAGGTTAAACATGTTAATGTCTGTAAACAGACCACATAGCGCACCAAGCTTGGAACATTCTTTCATAA
TCCGAATGCACACATCTTCCACCACTCTATTTAGGTCACTGGGATCGTAGATTGTTTCGTATGCGTCATT
TATAAGGAGCACACACTGGTAGAGTTGGGCCTTCAGTTCGTCCGAGAGGCCGACGAAGCTTTCCACACAG
GACCGCCGAAGCTTCTTACCCTAAGGAGAGAGTGGCGTGTCATAGTTTTTACAATGACATCGAGAAGGCC
CCTTAAAGATCACCTGTTCAACCATCTGTTTAGGTATCATTACCCGTCCTGGGATCAGATACTTCAGGAG
TTAGATACCCTGTCCGTCGCCACCCTCAATCCAGACTGCCACGTACCCGCTCTAAACGTTGAGAAGACCC
TATACCTTGCAAAGACCATTCAGATATTGGTCCAGCACCGACAAAGCGAGCCGTACCTGGTTCCCGCGGC
TAGGGCGAATTTGGCTTATTCCCTGCAGCAGTTGTACAAACTTGGCAACGACAAGATAAGGGGTGTTATT
AACGGCATGCTGCCACTAGTGGACGCTGGCTGCATAGGTTTTGAGAGAGAGCTCATTAAGGGACTGCCCA
GAGTTTTGACTCTCCAATACCCCCACACGGCGCCCCTGGAATCAGAACCCCCGACCGCGGACTGCACAGA
GTGGTGCCTCTCCCATTTTGTGGGAGCGTCCGGCCGTCTCCGCTCCGAAGTTAGGGATATCCTAACAACG
CACAACGGGACGTGTGCTCCCTCCTTTCAGTGGATGGCCAGCGTGGTAAAAAAGTTTTTCTTGGTAGAAA
CTGTCATTTACGAGGACTTTCAGGATACAGATTTTAACGTGCAGCTGAACCTTTGTTTTTTTTGGACAGC
TGTCGTTCAGATGTACCAGCGGTGCATTTACGAGCAGAAGCTTGTCCACATAATCAGCACGTCCCTAACT
CTCCTGAAAAGCACCGCCCGATCCTTTTTTGCCTGGTACGACCTGTACAGACCCAACCTAGGTTCCGCGG
CTTTGGTCAAGTACACCGAACACTTAATAAGAGCCCTGACACCCGACTGTTCGGACGTAGAGCTTGGCGA
ACTCTGCTCCCACCTACACCATTGTAAACACGCATTGTTCAGTATACAATAAAAAGGTCGATCTTTACCT
TGTCAGCGGCCGCTCGAGCATGCATCTAGAGGGCCCTATTCTATAGTGTCACCTAAATGCTAGAGCTCGC
TGATCAGCCTCGACTGTGCCTTCTAGTTGCCAGCCATCTGTTGTTTGCCCCTCCCCCGTGCCTTCCTTGA
CCCTGGAAGGTGCCACTCCCACTGTCCTTTCCTAATAAAATGAGGAAATTGCATCGCATTGTCTGAGTAG
GTGTCATTCTATTCTGGGGGGTGGGGTGGGGCAGGACAGCAAGGGGGAGGATTGGGAAGACAATAGCAGG
CATGCTGGGGATGCGGTGGGCTCTATGGCTTCTGAGGCGGAAAGAACCAGCTGGGGCTCTAGGGGGTATC
CCC
[124 nt withheld, positions 4204-4327]
C
[91 nt withheld, positions 4329-4419]
A
[49 nt withheld, positions 4421-4469]
CCTTTGACGTTGGAGTCCACGTTCTTT
[37 nt withheld, positions 4497-4533]
ACCCTATCTCGGTCTATTCTTTTGATTTATAAGGGATTTTGCCGATTTCGGCCTATTGGTTAAAAAATGA
GCTGATTTAACAAAAATTTAACGCGAATTAATTCTGTGGAATGTGTGTCAGTTAGGGTGTGGAAAGTCCC
CAGGCTCCCCAGCAGGCAGAAGTATGCAAAGCATGCATCTCAATTAGTCAGCAACCAGGTGTGGAAAGTC
CCCAGGCTCCCCAGCAGGCAGAAGTATGCAAAGCATGCATCTCAATTAGTCAGCAACCATAGTCCCGCCC
CTAACTCCGCCCATCCCGCCCCTAACTCCGCCCAGTTCCGCCCATTCTCCGCCCCATGGCTGACTAATTT
TTTTTATTTATGCAGAGGCCGAGGCCGCCTCTGCCTCTGAGCTATTCCAGAAGTAGTGAGGAGGCTTTTT
TGGAGGCCTAGGCTTTTGCAAAAAGCTCCCGGGAGCTTGTATATCCATTTTCGGATCTGATCAAGAGACA
GGATGAGGATCGTTTCGCATGATTGAACAAGATGGATTGCACGCAGGTTCTCCGGCCGCTTGGGTGGAGA
GGCTATTCGGCTATGACTGGGCACAACAGACAATCGGCTGCTCTGATGCCGCCGTGTTCCGGCTGTCAGC
GCAGGGGCGCCCGGTTCTTTTTGTCAAGACCGACCTGTCCGGTGCCCTGAATGAACTGCAGGACGAGGCA
GCGCGGCTATCGTGGCTGGCCACGACGGGCGTTCCTTGCGCAGCTGTGCTCGACGTTGTCACTGAAGCGG
GAAGGGACTGGCTGCTATTGGGCGAAGTGCCGGGGCAGGATCTCCTGTCATCTCACCTTGCTCCTGCCGA
GAAAGTATCCATCATGGCTGATGCAATGCGGCGGCTGCATACGCTTGATCCGGCTACCTGCCCATTCGAC
CACCAAGCGAAACATCGCATCGAGCGAGCACGTACTCGGATGGAAGCCGGTCTTGTCGATCAGGATGATC
TGGACGAAGAGCATCAGGGGCTCGCGCCAGCCGAACTGTTCGCCAGGCTCAAGGCGCGCATGCCCGACGG
CGAGGATCTCGTCGTGACCCATGGCGATGCCTGCTTGCCGAATATCATGGTGGAAAATGGCCGCTTTTCT
GGATTCATCGACTGTGGCCGGCTGGGTGTGGCGGACCGCTATCAGGACATAGCGTTGGCTACCCGTGATA
TTGCTGAAGAGCTTGGCGGCGAATGGGCTGACCGCTTCCTCGTGCTTTACGGTATCGCCGCTCCCGATTC
GCAGCGCATCGCCTTCTATCGCCTTCTTGACGAGTTCTTCTGAGCGGGACTCTGGGGTTCGAAATGACCG
ACCAAGCGACGCCCAACCTGCCATCACGAGATTTCGATTCCACCGCCGCCTTCTATGAAAGGTTGGGCTT
CGGAATCGTTTTCCGGGACGCCGGCTGGATGATCCTCCAGCGCGGGGATCTCATGCTGGAGTTCTTCGCC
CACCCCAACTTGTTTATTGCAGCTTATAATGGTTACAAATAAAGCAATAGCATCACAAATTTCACAAATA
AAGCATTTTTTTCACTGCATTCTAGTTGTGGTTTGTCCAAACTCATCAATGTATCTTATCATGTCTGTAT
ACCGTCGACCTCTAGCTAGAGCTTGGCGTAATCATGGTCATAGCTGTTTCCTGTGTGAAATTGTTATCCG
CTCACAATTCCACACAACATACGAGCCGGAAGCATAAAGTGTAAAGCCTGGGGTGCCTAATGAGTGAGCT
AACTCACATTAATTGCGTTGCGCTCACTGCCCGCTTTCCAGTCGGGAAACCTGTCGTGCCAGCTGCATTA
ATGAATCGGCCAACGCGCGGGGAGAGGCGGTTTGCGTATTGGGCGCTCTTCCGCTTCCTCGCTCACTGAC
TCGCTGCGCTCGGTCGTTCGGCTGCGGCGAGCGGTATCAGCTCACTCAAAGGCGGTAATACGGTTATCCA
CAGAATCAGGGGATAACGCAGGAAAGAACATGTGAGCAAAAGGCCAGCAAAAGGCCAGGAACCGTAAAAA
GGCCGCGTTGCTGGCGTTTTTCCATAGGCTCCGCCCCCCTGACGAGCATCACAAAAATCGACGCTCAAGT
CAGAGGTGGCGAAACCCGACAGGACTATAAAGATACCAGGCGTTTCCCCCTGGAAGCTCCCTCGTGCGCT
CTCCTGTTCCGACCCTGCCGCTTACCGGATACCTGTCCGCCTTTCTCCCTTCGGGAAGCGTGGCGCTTTC
TCATAGCTCACGCTGTAGGTATCTCAGTTCGGTGTAGGTCGTTCGCTCCAAGCTGGGCTGTGTGCACGAA
CCCCCCGTTCAGCCCGACCGCTGCGCCTTATCCGGTAACTATCGTCTTGAGTCCAACCCGGTAAGACACG
ACTTATCGCCACTGGCAGCAGCCACTGGTAACAGGATTAGCAGAGCGAGGTATGTAGGCGGTGCTACAGA
GTTCTTGAAGTGGTGGCCTAACTACGGCTACACTAGAAGAACAGTATTTGGTATCTGCGCTCTGCTGAAG
CCAGTTACCTTCGGAAAAAGAGTTGGTAGCTCTTGATCCGGCAAACAAACCACCGCTGGTAGCGGTGGTT
TTTTTGTTTGCAAGCAGCAGATTACGCGCAGAAAAAAAGGATCTCAAGAAGATCCTTTGATCTTTTCTAC
GGGGTCTGACGCTCAGTGGAACGAAAACTCACGTTAAGGGATTTTGGTCATGAGATTATCAAAAAGGATC
TTCACCTAGATCCTTTTAAATTAAAAATGAAGTTTTAAATCAATCTAAAGTATATATGAGTAAACTTGGT
CTGACAGTTACCAATGCTTAATCAGTGAGGCACCTATCTCAGCGATCTGTCTATTTCGTTCATCCATAGT
TGCCTGACTCCCCGTCGTGTAGATAACTACGATACGGGAGGGCTTACCATCTGGCCCCAGTGCTGCAATG
ATACCGCGAGACCCACGCTCACCGGCTCCAGATTTATCAGCAATAAACCAGCCAGCCGGAAGGGCCGAGC
GCAGAAGTGGTCCTGCAACTTTATCCGCCTCCATCCAGTCTATTAATTGTTGCCGGGAAGCTAGAGTAAG
TAGTTCGCCAGTTAATAGTTTGCGCAACGTTGTTGCCATTGCTACAGGCATCGTGGTGTCACGCTCGTCG
TTTGGTATGGCTTCATTCAGCTCCGGTTCCCAACGATCAAGGCGAGTTACATGATCCCCCATGTTGTGCA
AAAAAGCGGTTAGCTCCTTCGGTCCTCCGATCGTTGTCAGAAGTAAGTTGGCCGCAGTGTTATCACTCAT
GGTTATGGCAGCACTGCATAATTCTCTTACTGTCATGCCATCCGTAAGATGCTTTTCTGTGACTGGTGAG
TACTCAACCAAGTCATTCTGAGAATAGTGTATGCGGCGACCGAGTTGCTCTTGCCCGGCGTCAATACGGG
ATAATACCGCGCCACATAGCAGAACTTTAAAAGTGCTCATCATTGGAAAACGTTCTTCGGGGCGAAAACT
CTCAAGGATCTTACCGCTGTTGAGATCCAGTTCGATGTAACCCACTCGTGCACCCAACTGATCTTCAGCA
TCTTTTACTTTCACCAGCGTTTCTGGGTGAGCAAAAACAGGAAGGCAAAATGCCGCAAAAAAGGGAATAA
GGGCGACACGGAAATGTTGAATACTCATACTCTTCCTTTTTCAATATTATTGAAGCATTTATCAGGGTTA
TTGTCTCATGAGCGGATACATATTTGAATGTATTTAGAAAAATAAACAAATAGGGGTTCCGCGCACATTT
CCCCGAAAAGTGCCACCTGACGTC
