>Addgene plasmid #182611 | pOME0273P | depositor partial sequence | sequence record 353532 | Insert
GAATTCCTCTCCACCAGAAGGTGACGGTATATCCGCCGGAGACTCCGGGCCGAAGGAAGCGGGGGAGGGT
GACCGCAGAGGCGGTGGCGTGTCCAGCTGGTACAGTCCTTGCAGAATACTGGACAACAGCGCGTCGTCAG
TGGGGGAGAGAGGCGACCCGACATCCCATGTTTCAGGGCCCGCTTCGTCTAACAGGGCGAATAGACTCTG
ATCTACGTCCAGTGGCGGGGGTAACGACAGTAGCGGGGGTTGTGCCTCCGATGGTCCCTCAGACGTGGCG
ACATCCGTGGCGTGCACATCCTGGGGGGTGGTAATTGATCCCAAAGAGGTACCAGGTGTCGTGGTCGATG
GCGTGGTGTCGGCTTCTGGCACGGTCAAAGCCTTACGCTTCTTTGAGCTCCTCTCTTTGCTTCTCTGCTT
TCGTTTGGGTGTTGTCGCCTCTGCCGCCGTAGCCGCCGCCGTTGAATCTCTACACGGCACACCTTGGTCT
CCGTCATGACCGCCCGGAAGCTCTTCGCCCGAGGCTTCTGGTTGGGCGAGCGCCGGGAGGAACGCGCTGG
CCGGCAGAGGGACTACTGTTGGCAACTGCACCACCGGGGCCCGGACTGTTGAATCGGGGGGTGGTGTCGA
AGAGGGGGCACAGGTAACCTGCAACAACGTAACGCATTGCGGTGGTTGAAATTGCTGGGCCACTATAACC
GTGTTCGGATCGCAAGGGTGACATGACGTCAGGAAAGAGCTCGGGTTGTCGGGAGAATCTCCGGTGTTCT
CTGCGACAAAACATGCAGCGACCTGATCTCTTGCAGGAGTGGACGCTGACATTACAGGCAACTCCCCTCC
GGTACCCCGCGCTGGCATTGCCTGCGGCACCGTTGTCGCAGTAATCACGGCCCCTTGAGCAACCGCCTTG
ACTGACACCGTCTGTGAACTACCGGTGGCCGGTTTTAAGGGCGCGGTGGATGTGTTGTACACCATATTCT
GTGACGCGGCCTGCCACGTACTAATAAACGCCGGGTCTGTACCCGATGGGTTAAAGGGGATGATGCTGAC
GGTGTGCGGCATGTTGGGATGGGGTTTGCTAATGACAAACTGGCTCAGGGCAGGGGCGCTCAGAATAACG
GCGGGTTTTGCCAGCACATCGCTGAGGTCTACCATGGAAGCCGGCAACAGTCCTGGCTCCAGGATTGGCA
AAATTAAAGATTCTGGCATGAGACCGCTTCCTGGATAGGACAGTCCAGTGACCTTGCCGGTGGTAATTGG
CCGGCGTTTCTCAGCAGAACCGGTGATGCTGTAAAAGTTTTCAGGGGCGAGCTGACCCTTGGTCATGATC
TCCAGCGGCGCCATAATCCTCGGAAGGTAGACCGGTTGGAAAACCAAAAGGCAGAGGGCCCTGGACTGCT
CAGAGAGCAGCCCGGCGGTATCGTACGTGTTGTAGAGCTTCAGTAGGGAAGAGGTTAATATCATAATGGG
CCTCCGATTGCAGACGAGTCGCCTCCAGGCCCCCAGGCATTTGGCCTTCATTTCAGTGTATATTTCGTGT
AGTAGCTTACATATGGCTGGAGGCAGGCTCACCCCGCTGCATGCGGCTGTCAGAAATGCCTTTTCTGTGC
AGAATAAGATCCTCTCCGTGAGGATCCGAATAATGCCTTGGGATGCCTCTGCGCATGGCACGTTGTACCC
GGCCGCGCCTTTGGTCCTCATTCGAGAGGCACGAAAAAAGCAGAAAAGGTTAAACATGTTAATGTCTGTA
AACAGACCACATAGCGCACCAAGCTTGGAACATTCTTTCATAATCCGAATGCACACATCTTCCACCACTC
TATTTAGGTCACTGGGATCGTAGATTGTTTCGTATGCGTCATTTATAAGGAGCACACACTGGTAGAGTTG
GGCCTTCAGTTCGTCCGAGAGGCCGACGAAGCTTTCCACACAGGACCGCCGAAGCTTCTTACCCTAAGGA
GAGAGTGGCGTGTCATAGTTTTTACAATGACATCGAGAAGGCCCCTTAAAGATCACCTGTTCAACCATCT
GTTTAGGTATCATTACCCGTCCTGGGATCAGATACTTCAGGAGTTAGATACCCTGTCCGTCGCCACCCTC
AATCCAGACTGCCACGTACCCGCTCTAAACGTTGAGAAGACCCTATACCTTGCAAAGACCATTCAGATAT
TGGTCCAGCACCGACAAAGCGAGCCGTACCTGGTTCCCGCGGCTAGGGCGAATTTGGCTTATTCCCTGCA
GCAGTTGTACAAACTTGGCAACGACAAGATAAGGGGTGTTATTAACGGCATGCTGCCACTAGTGGACGCT
GGCTGCATAGGTTTTGAGAGAGAGCTCATTAAGGGACTGCCCAGAGTTTTGACTCTCCAATACCCCCACA
CGGCGCCCCTGGAATCAGAACCCCCGACCGCGGACTGCACAGAGTGGTGCCTCTCCCATTTTGTGGGAGC
GTCCGGCCGTCTCCGCTCCGAAGTTAGGGATATCCTAACAACGCACAACGGGACGTGTGCTCCCTCCTTT
CAGTGGATGGCCAGCGTGGTAAAAAAGTTTTTCTTGGTAGAAACTGTCATTTACGAGGACTTTCAGGATA
CAGATTTTAACGTGCAGCTGAACCTTTGTTTTTTTTGGACAGCTGTCGTTCAGATGTACCAGCGGTGCAT
TTACGAGCAGAAGCTTGTCCACATAATCAGCACGTCCCTAACTCTCCTGAAAAGCACCGCCCGATCCTTT
TTTGCCTGGTACGACCTGTACAGACCCAACCTAGGTTCCGCGGCTTTGGTCAAGTACACCGAACACTTAA
TAAGAGCCCTGACACCCGACTGTTCGGACGTAGAGCTTGGCGAACTCTGCTCCCACCTACACCATTGTAA
ACACGCATTGTTCAGTATACAATAAAAAGGTCGATCTTTACCTTGTCAGCGGCCGC
